>Addgene plasmid #135884 | D71_Ld_230810 | depositor full sequence | sequence record 262363 | Full Sequence
CATGTTGACATTGATTATTGACTAGTTATTAATAGTAATCAATTACGGGGTCATTAGTTCATAGCCCATA
TATGGAGTTCCGCGTTACATAACTTACGGTAAATGGCCCGCCTGGCTGACCGCCCAACGACCCCCGCCCA
TTGACGTCAATAATGACGTATGTTCCCATAGTAACGCCAATAGGGACTTTCCATTGACGTCAATGGGTGG
AGTATTTACGGTAAACTGCCCACTTGGCAGTACATCAAGTGTATCATATGCCAAGTCCGCCCCCTATTGA
CGTCAATGACGGTAAATGGCCCGCCTGGCATTATGCCCAGTACATGACCTTACGGGACTTTCCTACTTGG
CAGTACATCTACGTATTAGTCATCGCTATTACCATGGTGATGCGGTTTTGGCAGTACACCAATGGGCGTG
GATAGCGGTTTGACTCACGGGGATTTCCAAGTCTCCACCCCATTGACGTCAATGGGAGTTTGTTTTGGCA
CCAAAATCAACGGGACTTTCCAAAATGTCGTAATAACCCCGCCCCGTTGACGCAAATGGGCGGTAGGCGT
GTACGGTGGGAGGTCTATATAAGCAGAGCTCGTTTAGTGAACCGTCAGATCCTCACTCTCTTCCGCATCG
CTGTCTGCGAGGGCCAGCTGTTGGGCTCGCGGTTGAGGACAAACTCTTCGCGGTCTTTCCAGTACTCTTG
GATCGGAAACCCGTCGGCCTCCGAACGGTACTCCGCCACCGAGGGACCTGAGCGAGTCCGCATCGACCGG
ATCGGAAAACCTCTCGAGAAAGGCGTCTAACCAGTCACAGTCGCAAGGTAGGCTGAGCACCGTGGCGGGC
GGCAGCGGGTGGCGGTCGGGGTTGTTTCTGGCGGAGGTGCTGCTGATGATGTAATTAAAGTAGGCGGTCT
TGAGACGGCGGATGGTCGAGGTGAGGTGTGGCAGGCTTGAGATCCAGCTGTTGGGGTGAGTACTCCCTCT
CAAAAGCGGGCATTACTTCTGCGCTAAGATTGTCAGTTTCCAAAAACGAGGAGGATTTGATATTCACCTG
GCCCGATCTGGCCATACACTTGAGTGACAATGACATCCACTTTGCCTTTCTCTCCACAGGTGTCCACTCC
CAGGTCCAAGTTTGCCACCATGGAGTTTCAGACCCAGGTACTCATGTCCCTGCTGCTCTGCATGTCTGGT
GCGGCCGCCCAAGAGGTCGCCGCCACTGCCACAGATGCCGCCGGAAAGCCTGTGGCTCAGCACACGTCCG
TTACAACTGCAACCTCTGAGGAAGAGGCGAGGGCCAGCAACGCAGCAGTGCAGGCGGCAGAGGCTGAAGC
TGCCGCAATGCGCCAACTGGAAGCTGAGGAGCAAGCAAGACGCGAAGAAGAGGAAGAGTTGGCCGAGCGT
CAACGGCGACAGCAAGAAGAAGAGAGGAGAAGACAGGAAGAAGAGGAATTGGCCGAGAGACAGCGCCGCC
AACAAGAAGAGGAAAGAAGAAGACAGGAAGAAGAGGAGCTCGCAGAGCGCCAACGTCGGCAGCAAGAGGA
AGAAAGGGCGAAGCGGCGCATTGATAGCGTGGATATGATCCGCTATAGCGCCGAGGAACTGCCCCAAGGA
TGTGCTAAAAGTATAGAGGAGTACCTGTTTCGCGTCCACGAACACCGTCAACACACAGCCGCTGCAGTAA
GGGATGCCAGGTCCGAATTGAATGAGGCTAGGGTGCATGCACCAAAGAAAGTGGCGGAACTGGAGAAACG
GCTCGCTGCTCGGCAGGATGACCTGCTGGTATACGATATCCAAACTCTGCGAATGTACGGCGGGTCAGTT
CCCAAGACATGTATTGCCGAAAGTCTGGCTTGGCTCGACGCACAACCTGACGTCAGCTCCATGAGTGAGG
CAAAGCAACGGTTGGTATATTTCTTCCGACTCACTTCTACCCATTGTAGAGCTCTGTACCTCACTGCACG
AGGAGTGATGCAATATATGATAGACAGCTATACCCCCGTAGTGAAGTCTTACACTAAATCCGTGCAGTAT
TATTGTGATAAAGCCAGTGCGATTTACGCTGAATTGCTGCCTGCATCAGGCAAGCGGCCTGACATACCCA
TGATGGATTTGGCCGGCGCGCCCGGCAGCCTGCACCACATCCTGGACGCCCAGAAGATGCTGTGGAACCA
CAGGGACAGGAACCTGCCTCCTCTGGCCCCTCTGGGCCCCCACCACCATCACCACCATTGAGTCTAGACA
CGTGATTAATTAAGGATCCCCCGACCTCGACCTCTGGCTAATAAAGGAAATTTATTTTCATTGCAATAGT
GTGTTGGAATTTTTTGTGTCTCTCACTCGGAAGGACATATGGGAGGGCAAATCATTTGGTCGAGATCCCT
CGGAGATCTCTAGCTAGAGGATCGATCCCCGCCCCGGACGAACTAAACCTGACTACGACATCTCTGCCCC
TTCTTCGCGGGGCAGTGCATGTAATCCCTTCAGTTGGTTGGTACAACTTGCCAACTGGGCCCTGTTCCAC
ATGTGACACGGGGGGGGACCAAACACAAAGGGGTTCTCTGACTGTAGTTGACATCCTTATAAATGGATGT
GCACATTTGCCAACACTGAGTGGCTTTCATCCTGGAGCAGACTTTGCAGTCTGTGGACTGCAACACAACA
TTGCCTTTATGTGTAACTCTTGGCTGAAGCTCTTACACCAATGCTGGGGGACATGTACCTCCCAGGGGCC
CAGGAAGACTACGGGAGGCTACACCAACGTCAATCAGAGGGGCCTGTGTAGCTACCGATAAGCGGACCCT
CAAGAGGGCATTAGCAATAGTGTTTATAAGGCCCCCTTGTTAACCCTAAACGGGTAGCATATGCTTCCCG
GGTAGTAGTATATACTATCCAGACTAACCCTAATTCAATAGCATATGTTACCCAACGGGAAGCATATGCT
ATCGAATTAGGGTTAGTAAAAGGGTCCTAAGGAACAGCGATATCTCCCACCCCATGAGCTGTCACGGTTT
TATTTACATGGGGTCAGGATTCCACGAGGGTAGTGAACCATTTTAGTCACAAGGGCAGTGGCTGAAGATC
AAGGAGCGGGCAGTGAACTCTCCTGAATCTTCGCCTGCTTCTTCATTCTCCTTCGTTTAGCTAATAGAAT
AACTGCTGAGTTGTGAACAGTAAGGTGTATGTGAGGTGCTCGAAAACAAGGTTTCAGGTGACGCCCCCAG
AATAAAATTTGGACGGGGGGTTCAGTGGTGGCATTGTGCTATGACACCAATATAACCCTCACAAACCCCT
TGGGCAATAAATACTAGTGTAGGAATGAAACATTCTGAATATCTTTAACAATAGAAATCCATGGGGTGGG
GACAAGCCGTAAAGACTGGATGTCCATCTCACACGAATTTATGGCTATGGGCAACACATAATCCTAGTGC
AATATGATACTGGGGTTATTAAGATGTGTCCCAGGCAGGGACCAAGACAGGTGAACCATGTTGTTACACT
CTATTTGTAACAAGGGGAAAGAGAGTGGACGCCGACAGCAGCGGACTCCACTGGTTGTCTCTAACACCCC
CGAAAATTAAACGGGGCTCCACGCCAATGGGGCCCATAAACAAAGACAAGTGGCCACTCTTTTTTTTGAA
ATTGTGGAGTGGGGGCACGCGTCAGCCCCCACACGCCGCCCTGCGGTTTTGGACTGTAAAATAAGGGTGT
AATAACTTGGCTGATTGTAACCCCGCTAACCACTGCGGTCAAACCACTTGCCCACAAAACCACTAATGGC
ACCCCGGGGAATACCTGCATAAGTAGGTGGGCGGGCCAAGATAGGGGCGCGATTGCTGCGATCTGGAGGA
CAAATTACACACACTTGCGCCTGAGCGCCAAGCACAGGGTTGTTGGTCCTCATATTCACGAGGTCGCTGA
GAGCACGGTGGGCTAATGTTGCCATGGGTAGCATATACTACCCAAATATCTGGATAGCATATGCTATCCT
AATCTATATCTGGGTAGCATAGGCTATCCTAATCTATATCTGGGTAGCATATGCTATCCTAATCTATATC
TGGGTAGTATATGCTATCCTAATTTATATCTGGGTAGCATAGGCTATCCTAATCTATATCTGGGTAGCAT
ATGCTATCCTAATCTATATCTGGGTAGTATATGCTATCCTAATCTGTATCCGGGTAGCATATGCTATCCT
AATAGAGATTAGGGTAGTATATGCTATCCTAATTTATATCTGGGTAGCATATACTACCCAAATATCTGGA
TAGCATATGCTATCCTAATCTATATCTGGGTAGCATATGCTATCCTAATCTATATCTGGGTAGCATAGGC
TATCCTAATCTATATCTGGGTAGCATATGCTATCCTAATCTATATCTGGGTAGTATATGCTATCCTAATT
TATATCTGGGTAGCATAGGCTATCCTAATCTATATCTGGGTAGCATATGCTATCCTAATCTATATCTGGG
TAGTATATGCTATCCTAATCTGTATCCGGGTAGCATATGCTATCCTCATGATAAGCTGTCAAACATGAGA
ATTTTCTTGAAGACGAAAGGGCCTCGTGATACGCCTATTTTTATAGGTTAATGTCATGATAATAATGGTT
TCTTAGACGTCAGGTGGCACTTTTCGGGGAAATGTGCGCGGAACCCCTATTTGTTTATTTTTCTAAATAC
ATTCAAATATGTATCCGCTCATGAGACAATAACCCTGATAAATGCTTCAATAATATTGAAAAAGGAAGAG
TATGAGTATTCAACATTTCCGTGTCGCCCTTATTCCCTTTTTTGCGGCATTTTGCCTTCCTGTTTTTGCT
CACCCAGAAACGCTGGTGAAAGTAAAAGATGCTGAAGATCAGTTGGGTGCACGAGTGGGTTACATCGAAC
TGGATCTCAACAGCGGTAAGATCCTTGAGAGTTTTCGCCCCGAAGAACGTTTTCCAATGATGAGCACTTT
TAAAGTTCTGCTATGTGGCGCGGTATTATCCCGTGTTGACGCCGGGCAAGAGCAACTCGGTCGCCGCATA
CACTATTCTCAGAATGACTTGGTTGAGTACTCACCAGTCACAGAAAAGCATCTTACGGATGGCATGACAG
TAAGAGAATTATGCAGTGCTGCCATAACCATGAGTGATAACACTGCGGCCAACTTACTTCTGACAACGAT
CGGAGGACCGAAGGAGCTAACCGCTTTTTTGCACAACATGGGGGATCATGTAACTCGCCTTGATCGTTGG
GAACCGGAGCTGAATGAAGCCATACCAAACGACGAGCGTGACACCACGATGCCTGCAGCAATGGCAACAA
CGTTGCGCAAACTATTAACTGGCGAACTACTTACTCTAGCTTCCCGGCAACAATTAATAGACTGGATGGA
GGCGGATAAAGTTGCAGGACCACTTCTGCGCTCGGCCCTTCCGGCTGGCTGGTTTATTGCTGATAAATCT
GGAGCCGGTGAGCGTGGGTCTCGCGGTATCATTGCAGCACTGGGGCCAGATGGTAAGCCCTCCCGTATCG
TAGTTATCTACACGACGGGGAGTCAGGCAACTATGGATGAACGAAATAGACAGATCGCTGAGATAGGTGC
CTCACTGATTAAGCATTGGTAACTGTCAGACCAAGTTTACTCATATATACTTTAGATTGATTTAAAACTT
CATTTTTAATTTAAAAGGATCTAGGTGAAGATCCTTTTTGATAATCTCATGACCAAAATCCCTTAACGTG
AGTTTTCGTTCCACTGAGCGTCAGACCCCGTAGAAAAGATCAAAGGATCTTCTTGAGATCCTTTTTTTCT
GCGCGTAATCTGCTGCTTGCAAACAAAAAAACCACCGCTACCAGCGGTGGTTTGTTTGCCGGATCAAGAG
CTACCAACTCTTTTTCCGAAGGTAACTGGCTTCAGCAGAGCGCAGATACCAAATACTGTTCTTCTAGTGT
AGCCGTAGTTAGGCCACCACTTCAAGAACTCTGTAGCACCGCCTACATACCTCGCTCTGCTAATCCTGTT
ACCAGTGGCTGCTGCCAGTGGCGATAAGTCGTGTCTTACCGGGTTGGACTCAAGACGATAGTTACCGGAT
AAGGCGCAGCGGTCGGGCTGAACGGGGGGTTCGTGCACACAGCCCAGCTTGGAGCGAACGACCTACACCG
AACTGAGATACCTACAGCGTGAGCTATGAGAAAGCGCCACGCTTCCCGAAGGGAGAAAGGCGGACAGGTA
TCCGGTAAGCGGCAGGGTCGGAACAGGAGAGCGCACGAGGGAGCTTCCAGGGGGAAACGCCTGGTATCTT
TATAGTCCTGTCGGGTTTCGCCACCTCTGACTTGAGCGTCGATTTTTGTGATGCTCGTCAGGGGGGCGGA
GCCTATGGAAAAACGCCAGCAACGCGGCCTTTTTACGGTTCCTGGCCTTTTGCTGGCCTTTTGCTCACAT
GTTCTTTCCTGCGTTATCCCCTGATTCTGTGGATAACCGTATTACCGCCTTTGAGTGAGCTGATACCGCT
CGCCGCAGCCGAACGACCGAGCGCAGCGAGTCAGTGAGCGAGGAAGCGGAAGAGCGCCCAATACGCAAAC
CGCCTCTCCCCGCGCGTTGGCCGATTCATTAATGCAGCTGGCACGACAGGTTTCCCGACTGGAAAGCGGG
CAGTGAGCGCAACGCAATTAATGTGAGTTAGCTCACTCATTAGGCACCCCAGGCTTTACACTTTATGCTT
CCGGCTCGTATGTTGTGTGGAATTGTGAGCGGATAACAATTTCACACAGGAAACAGCTATGACCATGATT
ACGCCAAGCTCTAGCTAGAGGTCGACCAATTCTCATGTTTGACAGCTTATCATCGCAGATCCGGGCAACG
TTGTTGCCATTGCTGCAGGCGCAGAACTGGTAGGTATGGAAGATCTATACATTGAATCAATATTGGCAAT
TAGCCATATTAGTCATTGGTTATATAGCATAAATCAATATTGGCTATTGGCCATTGCATACGTTGTATCT
ATATCATAATATGTACATTTATATTGGCTCATGTCCAATATGACCGC
Features (pLannotate 1.2.2; 17 found; start..end, strand, type, name):
      7..386     +  enhancer       CMV enhancer: human cytomegalovirus immediate early enhancer
    388..587     +  promoter       CMV promoter: human cytomegalovirus (CMV) immediate early promoter
    655..693     +  misc_feature   Ad SA (fragment): adenovirus major late transcript splice acceptor (Friedrich and Soriano, 1991)
    726..935     -  CDS            PTP (fragment): TERM_ADE02 - Experimental evidence at protein level: Swiss-Prot protein existence level 1. Protein covalently bound to the viral DNA that acts as a primer for viral genomic replication by DNA strand displacement. Assembles on the viral origin of replication in an initiation complex with viral polymerase, DBP, host NFIA and host POU2F1/OCT1. During initiation, the polymerase covalently couples the first dCTP with Ser- 580 of pTP. The terminal protein stimulates the template activity over 20 fold compared to protein-free templates. Neo-synthesized viral genomes are linked to two preterminal prot
    966..1055    +  intron         chimeric intron (fragment): chimera between introns from adenovirus and immunoglobulin heavy chain genes
   1074..1120    +  CDS            IgH signal sequence (fragment): signal sequence from the mouse immunoglobulin heavy chain variable region
   2280..2335    +  polyA_signal   β-globin poly(A) signal: rabbit β-globin polyadenylation signal (Gil and Proudfoot, 1987)
   2849..4530    -  rep_origin     oriP (fragment): Epstein-Barr virus oriP replication origin (Yates et al., 2000)
   4657..4761    +  promoter       AmpR promoter: bla
   4762..5622    +  CDS            AmpR: β-lactamase; bla; confers resistance to ampicillin, carbenicillin, and related antibiotics
   5793..6381    +  rep_origin     ori: high-copy-number ColE1/pMB1/pBR322/pUC origin of replication
   6564..6656    +  CDS            lacI (fragment): lac repressor; lacI; The lac repressor binds to the lac operator to inhibit transcription in E. coli. This inhibition can be relieved by adding lactose or isopropyl-β-D-thiogalactopyranoside (IPTG).
   6669..6690    +  protein_bind   CAP binding site: CAP binding activates transcription in the presence of cAMP. E. coli catabolite activator protein
   6705..6735    +  promoter       lac promoter: promoter for the E. coli lac operon
   6743..6759    +  protein_bind   lac operator: The lac repressor binds to the lac operator to inhibit transcription in E. coli. This inhibition can be relieved by adding lactose or isopropyl-β-D-thiogalactopyranoside (IPTG). lac repressor encoded by lacI
   6829..6845    +  promoter       tet promoter (fragment): E. coli promoter for tetracycline efflux protein gene
   6855..6880    -  CDS            bla(M) (fragment): β-lactamase lacking the signal sequence; bla(M); allows cytosolic expression of β-lactamase
