>Addgene plasmid #135884 | D71_Ld_230810 | addgene full sequence | sequence record 274859 | Addgene NGS Result
GTGATGCGGTTTTGGCAGTACACCAATGGGCGTGGATAGCGGTTTGACTCACGGGGATTTCCAAGTCTCC
ACCCCATTGACGTCAATGGGAGTTTGTTTTGGCACCAAAATCAACGGGACTTTCCAAAATGTCGTAATAA
CCCCGCCCCGTTGACGCAAATGGGCGGTAGGCGTGTACGGTGGGAGGTCTATATAAGCAGAGCTCGTTTA
GTGAACCGTCAGATCCTCACTCTCTTCCGCATCGCTGTCTGCGAGGGCCAGCTGTTGGGCTCGCGGTTGA
GGACAAACTCTTCGCGGTCTTTCCAGTACTCTTGGATCGGAAACCCGTCGGCCTCCGAACGGTACTCCGC
CACCGAGGGACCTGAGCGAGTCCGCATCGACCGGATCGGAAAACCTCTCGAGAAAGGCGTCTAACCAGTC
ACAGTCGCAAGGTAGGCTGAGCACCGTGGCGGGCGGCAGCGGGTGGCGGTCGGGGTTGTTTCTGGCGGAG
GTGCTGCTGATGATGTAATTAAAGTAGGCGGTCTTGAGACGGCGGATGGTCGAGGTGAGGTGTGGCAGGC
TTGAGATCCAGCTGTTGGGGTGAGTACTCCCTCTCAAAAGCGGGCATTACTTCTGCGCTAAGATTGTCAG
TTTCCAAAAACGAGGAGGATTTGATATTCACCTGGCCCGATCTGGCCATACACTTGAGTGACAATGACAT
CCACTTTGCCTTTCTCTCCACAGGTGTCCACTCCCAGGTCCAAGTTTGCCACCATGGAGTTTCAGACCCA
GGTACTCATGTCCCTGCTGCTCTGCATGTCTGGTGCGGCCGCCCAAGAGGTCGCCGCCACTGCCACAGAT
GCCGCCGGAAAGCCTGTGGCTCAGCACACGTCCGTTACAACTGCAACCTCTGAGGAAGAGGCGAGGGCCA
GCAACGCAGCAGTGCAGGCGGCAGAGGCTGAAGCTGCCGCAATGCGCCAACTGGAAGCTGAGGAGCAAGC
AAGACGCGAAGAAGAGGAAGAGTTGGCCGAGCGTCAACGGCGACAGCAAGAAGAAGAGAGGAGAAGACAG
GAAGAAGAGGAATTGGCCGAGAGACAGCGCCGCCAACAAGAAGAGGAAAGAAGAAGACAGGAAGAAGAGG
AGCTCGCAGAGCGCCAACGTCGGCAGCAAGAGGAAGAAAGGGCGAAGCGGCGCATTGATAGCGTGGATAT
GATCCGCTATAGCGCCGAGGAACTGCCCCAAGGATGTGCTAAAAGTATAGAGGAGTACCTGTTTCGCGTC
CACGAACACCGTCAACACACAGCCGCTGCAGTAAGGGATGCCAGGTCCGAATTGAATGAGGCTAGGGTGC
ATGCACCAAAGAAAGTGGCGGAACTGGAGAAACGGCTCGCTGCTCGGCAGGATGACCTGCTGGTATACGA
TATCCAAACTCTGCGAATGTACGGCGGGTCAGTTCCCAAGACATGTATTGCCGAAAGTCTGGCTTGGCTC
GACGCACAACCTGACGTCAGCTCCATGAGTGAGGCAAAGCAACGGTTGGTATATTTCTTCCGACTCACTT
CTACCCATTGTAGAGCTCTGTACCTCACTGCACGAGGAGTGATGCAATATATGATAGACAGCTATACCCC
CGTAGTGAAGTCTTACACTAAATCCGTGCAGTATTATTGTGATAAAGCCAGTGCGATTTACGCTGAATTG
CTGCCTGCATCAGGCAAGCGGCCTGACATACCCATGATGGATTTGGCCGGCGCGCCCGGCAGCCTGCACC
ACATCCTGGACGCCCAGAAGATGCTGTGGAACCACAGGGACAGGAACCTGCCTCCTCTGGCCCCTCTGGG
CCCCCACCACCATCACCACCATTGAGTCTAGACACGTGATTAATTAAGGATCCCCCGACCTCGACCTCTG
GCTAATAAAGGAAATTTATTTTCATTGCAATAGTGTGTTGGAATTTTTTGTGTCTCTCACTCGGAAGGAC
ATATGGGAGGGCAAATCATTTGGTCGAGATCCCTCGGAGATCTCTAGCTAGAGGATCGATCCCCGCCCCG
GACGAACTAAACCTGACTACGACATCTCTGCCCCTTCTTCGCGGGGCAGTGCATGTAATCCCTTCAGTTG
GTTGGTACAACTTGCCAACTGGGCCCTGTTCCACATGTGACACGGGGGGGGACCAAACACAAAGGGGTTC
TCTGACTGTAGTTGACATCCTTATAAATGGATGTGCACATTTGCCAACACTGAGTGGCTTTCATCCTGGA
GCAGACTTTGCAGTCTGTGGACTGCAACACAACATTGCCTTTATGTGTAACTCTTGGCTGAAGCTCTTAC
ACCAATGCTGGGGGACATGTACCTCCCAGGGGCCCAGGAAGACTACGGGAGGCTACACCAACGTCAATCA
GAGGGGCCTGTGTAGCTACCGATAAGCGGACCCTCAAGAGGGCATTAGCAATAGTGTTTATAAGGCCCCC
TTGTTAACCCTAAACGGGTAGCATATGCTTCCCGGGTAGTAGTATATACTATCCAGACTAACCCTAATTC
AATAGCATATGTTACCCAACGGGAAGCATATGCTATCGAATTAGGGTTAGTAAAAGGGTCCTAAGGAACA
GCGATATCTCCCACCCCATGAGCTGTCACGGTTTTATTTACATGGGGTCAGGATTCCACGAGGGTAGTGA
ACCATTTTAGTCACAAGGGCAGTGGCTGAAGATCAAGGAGCGGGCAGTGAACTCTCCTGAATCTTCGCCT
GCTTCTTCATTCTCCTTCGTTTAGCTAATAGAATAACTGCTGAGTTGTGAACAGTAAGGTGTATGTGAGG
TGCTCGAAAACAAGGTTTCAGGTGACGCCCCCAGAATAAAATTTGGACGGGGGGTTCAGTGGTGGCATTG
TGCTATGACACCAATATAACCCTCACAAACCCCTTGGGCAATAAATACTAGTGTAGGAATGAAACATTCT
GAATATCTTTAACAATAGAAATCCATGGGGTGGGGACAAGCCGTAAAGACTGGATGTCCATCTCACACGA
ATTTATGGCTATGGGCAACACATAATCCTAGTGCAATATGATACTGGGGTTATTAAGATGTGTCCCAGGC
AGGGACCAAGACAGGTGAACCATGTTGTTACACTCTATTTGTAACAAGGGGAAAGAGAGTGGACGCCGAC
AGCAGCGGACTCCACTGGTTGTCTCTAACACCCCCGAAAATTAAACGGGGCTCCACGCCAATGGGGCCCA
TAAACAAAGACAAGTGGCCACTCTTTTTTTTGAAATTGTGGAGTGGGGGCACGCGTCAGCCCCCACACGC
CGCCCTGCGGTTTTGGACTGTAAAATAAGGGTGTAATAACTTGGCTGATTGTAACCCCGCTAACCACTGC
GGTCAAACCACTTGCCCACAAAACCACTAATGGCACCCCGGGGAATACCTGCATAAGTAGGTGGGCGGGC
CAAGATAGGGGCGCGATTGCTGCGATCTGGAGGACAAATTACACACACTTGCGCCTGAGCGCCAAGCACA
GGGTTGTTGGTCCTCATATTCACGAGGTCGCTGAGAGCACGGTGGGCTAATGTTGCCATGGGTAGCATAT
ACTACCCAAATATCTGGATAGCATATGCTATCCTAATCTATATCTGGGTAGCATAGGCTATCCTAATCTA
TATCTGGGTAGCATATGCTATCCTAATCTATATCTGGGTAGTATATGCTATCCTAATTTATATCTGGGTA
GCATAGGCTATCCTAATCTATATCTGGGTAGCATATGCTATCCTAATCTATATCTGGGTAGTATATGCTA
TCCTAATCTGTATCCGGGTAGCATATGCTATCCTAATAGAGATTAGGGTAGTATATGCTATCCTAATTTA
TATCTGGGTAGCATATACTACCCAAATATCTGGATAGCATATGCTATCCTAATCTATATCTGGGTAGCAT
ATGCTATCCTAATCTATATCTGGGTAGCATAGGCTATCCTAATCTATATCTGGGTAGCATATGCTATCCT
AATCTATATCTGGGTAGTATATGCTATCCTAATTTATATCTGGGTAGCATAGGCTATCCTAATCTATATC
TGGGTAGCATATGCTATCCTAATCTATATCTGGGTAGTATATGCTATCCTAATCTGTATCCGGGTAGCAT
ATGCTATCCTCATGATAAGCTGTCAAACATGAGAATTTTCTTGAAGACGAAAGGGCCTCGTGATACGCCT
ATTTTTATAGGTTAATGTCATGATAATAATGGTTTCTTAGACGTCAGGTGGCACTTTTCGGGGAAATGTG
CGCGGAACCCCTATTTGTTTATTTTTCTAAATACATTCAAATATGTATCCGCTCATGAGACAATAACCCT
GATAAATGCTTCAATAATATTGAAAAAGGAAGAGTATGAGTATTCAACATTTCCGTGTCGCCCTTATTCC
CTTTTTTGCGGCATTTTGCCTTCCTGTTTTTGCTCACCCAGAAACGCTGGTGAAAGTAAAAGATGCTGAA
GATCAGTTGGGTGCACGAGTGGGTTACATCGAACTGGATCTCAACAGCGGTAAGATCCTTGAGAGTTTTC
GCCCCGAAGAACGTTTTCCAATGATGAGCACTTTTAAAGTTCTGCTATGTGGCGCGGTATTATCCCGTGT
TGACGCCGGGCAAGAGCAACTCGGTCGCCGCATACACTATTCTCAGAATGACTTGGTTGAGTACTCACCA
GTCACAGAAAAGCATCTTACGGATGGCATGACAGTAAGAGAATTATGCAGTGCTGCCATAACCATGAGTG
ATAACACTGCGGCCAACTTACTTCTGACAACGATCGGAGGACCGAAGGAGCTAACCGCTTTTTTGCACAA
CATGGGGGATCATGTAACTCGCCTTGATCGTTGGGAACCGGAGCTGAATGAAGCCATACCAAACGACGAG
CGTGACACCACGATGCCTGCAGCAATGGCAACAACGTTGCGCAAACTATTAACTGGCGAACTACTTACTC
TAGCTTCCCGGCAACAATTAATAGACTGGATGGAGGCGGATAAAGTTGCAGGACCACTTCTGCGCTCGGC
CCTTCCGGCTGGCTGGTTTATTGCTGATAAATCTGGAGCCGGTGAGCGTGGGTCTCGCGGTATCATTGCA
GCACTGGGGCCAGATGGTAAGCCCTCCCGTATCGTAGTTATCTACACGACGGGGAGTCAGGCAACTATGG
ATGAACGAAATAGACAGATCGCTGAGATAGGTGCCTCACTGATTAAGCATTGGTAACTGTCAGACCAAGT
TTACTCATATATACTTTAGATTGATTTAAAACTTCATTTTTAATTTAAAAGGATCTAGGTGAAGATCCTT
TTTGATAATCTCATGACCAAAATCCCTTAACGTGAGTTTTCGTTCCACTGAGCGTCAGACCCCGTAGAAA
AGATCAAAGGATCTTCTTGAGATCCTTTTTTTCTGCGCGTAATCTGCTGCTTGCAAACAAAAAAACCACC
GCTACCAGCGGTGGTTTGTTTGCCGGATCAAGAGCTACCAACTCTTTTTCCGAAGGTAACTGGCTTCAGC
AGAGCGCAGATACCAAATACTGTTCTTCTAGTGTAGCCGTAGTTAGGCCACCACTTCAAGAACTCTGTAG
CACCGCCTACATACCTCGCTCTGCTAATCCTGTTACCAGTGGCTGCTGCCAGTGGCGATAAGTCGTGTCT
TACCGGGTTGGACTCAAGACGATAGTTACCGGATAAGGCGCAGCGGTCGGGCTGAACGGGGGGTTCGTGC
ACACAGCCCAGCTTGGAGCGAACGACCTACACCGAACTGAGATACCTACAGCGTGAGCTATGAGAAAGCG
CCACGCTTCCCGAAGGGAGAAAGGCGGACAGGTATCCGGTAAGCGGCAGGGTCGGAACAGGAGAGCGCAC
GAGGGAGCTTCCAGGGGGAAACGCCTGGTATCTTTATAGTCCTGTCGGGTTTCGCCACCTCTGACTTGAG
CGTCGATTTTTGTGATGCTCGTCAGGGGGGCGGAGCCTATGGAAAAACGCCAGCAACGCGGCCTTTTTAC
GGTTCCTGGCCTTTTGCTGGCCTTTTGCTCACATGTTCTTTCCTGCGTTATCCCCTGATTCTGTGGATAA
CCGTATTACCGCCTTTGAGTGAGCTGATACCGCTCGCCGCAGCCGAACGACCGAGCGCAGCGAGTCAGTG
AGCGAGGAAGCGGAAGAGCGCCCAATACGCAAACCGCCTCTCCCCGCGCGTTGGCCGATTCATTAATGCA
GCTGGCACGACAGGTTTCCCGACTGGAAAGCGGGCAGTGAGCGCAACGCAATTAATGTGAGTTAGCTCAC
TCATTAGGCACCCCAGGCTTTACACTTTATGCTTCCGGCTCGTATGTTGTGTGGAATTGTGAGCGGATAA
CAATTTCACACAGGAAACAGCTATGACCATGATTACGCCAAGCTCTAGCTAGAGGTCGACCAATTCTCAT
GTTTGACAGCTTATCATCGCAGATCCGGGCAACGTTGTTGCCATTGCTGCAGGCGCAGAACTGGTAGGTA
TGGAAGATCTATACATTGAATCAATATTGGCAATTAGCCATATTAGTCATTGGTTATATAGCATAAATCA
ATATTGGCTATTGGCCATTGCATACGTTGTATCTATATCATGATATGTACATTTATATTGGCTCATGTCC
AATATGACCGCCATGTTGACATTGATTATTGACTAGTTATTAATAGTAATCAATTACGGGGTCATTAGTT
CATAGCCCATATATGGAGTTCCGCGTTACATAACTTACGGTAAATGGCCCGCCTGGCTGACCGCCCAACG
ACCCCCGCCCATTGACGTCAATAATGACGTATGTTCCCATAGTAACGCCAATAGGGACTTTCCATTGACG
TCAATGGGTGGAGTATTTACGGTAAACTGCCCACTTGGCAGTACATCAAGTGTATCATATGCCAAGTCCG
CCCCCTATTGACGTCAATGACGGTAAATGGCCCGCCTGGCATTATGCCCAGTACATGACCTTACGGGACT
TTCCTACTTGGCAGTACATCTACGTATTAGTCATCGCTATTACCATG
Features (pLannotate 1.2.2; 17 found; start..end, strand, type, name):
      2..201     +  promoter       CMV promoter: human cytomegalovirus (CMV) immediate early promoter
    269..307     +  misc_feature   Ad SA (fragment): adenovirus major late transcript splice acceptor (Friedrich and Soriano, 1991)
    340..549     -  CDS            PTP (fragment): TERM_ADE02 - Experimental evidence at protein level: Swiss-Prot protein existence level 1. Protein covalently bound to the viral DNA that acts as a primer for viral genomic replication by DNA strand displacement. Assembles on the viral origin of replication in an initiation complex with viral polymerase, DBP, host NFIA and host POU2F1/OCT1. During initiation, the polymerase covalently couples the first dCTP with Ser- 580 of pTP. The terminal protein stimulates the template activity over 20 fold compared to protein-free templates. Neo-synthesized viral genomes are linked to two preterminal prot
    580..669     +  intron         chimeric intron (fragment): chimera between introns from adenovirus and immunoglobulin heavy chain genes
    688..734     +  CDS            IgH signal sequence (fragment): signal sequence from the mouse immunoglobulin heavy chain variable region
   1894..1949    +  polyA_signal   β-globin poly(A) signal: rabbit β-globin polyadenylation signal (Gil and Proudfoot, 1987)
   2463..4144    -  rep_origin     oriP (fragment): Epstein-Barr virus oriP replication origin (Yates et al., 2000)
   4271..4375    +  promoter       AmpR promoter: bla
   4376..5236    +  CDS            AmpR: β-lactamase; bla; confers resistance to ampicillin, carbenicillin, and related antibiotics
   5407..5995    +  rep_origin     ori: high-copy-number ColE1/pMB1/pBR322/pUC origin of replication
   6178..6270    +  CDS            lacI (fragment): lac repressor; lacI; The lac repressor binds to the lac operator to inhibit transcription in E. coli. This inhibition can be relieved by adding lactose or isopropyl-β-D-thiogalactopyranoside (IPTG).
   6283..6304    +  protein_bind   CAP binding site: CAP binding activates transcription in the presence of cAMP. E. coli catabolite activator protein
   6319..6349    +  promoter       lac promoter: promoter for the E. coli lac operon
   6357..6373    +  protein_bind   lac operator: The lac repressor binds to the lac operator to inhibit transcription in E. coli. This inhibition can be relieved by adding lactose or isopropyl-β-D-thiogalactopyranoside (IPTG). lac repressor encoded by lacI
   6443..6459    +  promoter       tet promoter (fragment): E. coli promoter for tetracycline efflux protein gene
   6469..6494    -  CDS            bla(M) (fragment): β-lactamase lacking the signal sequence; bla(M); allows cytosolic expression of β-lactamase
   6668..7047    +  enhancer       CMV enhancer: human cytomegalovirus immediate early enhancer
