[The description below was written by a language model from this plasmid's Addgene catalogue record and pLannotate feature annotations shown in this document.]
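Description:
D71_Ld_230810 is a mammalian expression plasmid built on the pTT3 backbone, designed to produce the extracellular domain of a Leishmania donovani protein as a soluble recombinant molecule. It is maintained in E. coli through a high-copy ColE1/pUC-type origin and selected with ampicillin via the β-lactamase gene. The backbone also carries a fragment of the Epstein-Barr virus oriP, which allows episomal maintenance in mammalian cells that supply EBNA1 and so supports high-yield transient expression. Short lac regulatory remnants (lacI fragment, CAP site, lac promoter and operator) and small tet promoter and bla fragments are backbone leftovers with no evident role in expression.

The expression cassette is driven by the human CMV immediate early enhancer and promoter, followed by adenovirus-derived leader and splice elements and a chimeric adenovirus/immunoglobulin intron that promote efficient processing of the transcript. The reverse-strand "PTP" hit most likely reflects this adenoviral leader region rather than a functional coding sequence. A mouse immunoglobulin heavy chain signal sequence begins the open reading frame and directs the product into the secretory pathway, and the cassette ends with the rabbit β-globin polyadenylation signal. The 915 bp insert, a conserved hypothetical protein (LDPBK_230810), is not annotated in either feature table but should occupy the unannotated gap between the signal sequence and the poly(A) signal. According to the catalogue record it carries a C-terminal biotinylation sequence and His tag, useful for purification and for capture on streptavidin. The two 7,047 nt sequence records show the same features with different start points. The plasmid belongs to a study of L. donovani cell surface and secreted proteins.
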