Addgene plasmid #135884: D71_Ld_230810
Purpose: Expression of Leishmania donovani ectodomain in mammalian cells
Depositing lab: Gavin Wright. Depositing organization: Wellcome Sanger Institute. Publication: Systematic identification of genes encoding cell surface and secreted proteins that are essential for in vitro growth and infection in Leishmania donovani. Roberts AJ, Ong HB, Clare S, Brandt C, Harcourt K, Franssen SU, Cotton JA, Muller-Sienerth N, Wright GJ. PLoS Pathog. 2022 Feb 24;18(2):e1010364. doi: 10.1371/journal.ppat.1010364. eCollection 2022 Feb. PubMed 35202447.
Backbone
  Vector backbone: pTT3
  Backbone manufacturer: Yves Durocher, NRC
  Backbone size w/o insert (bp): 6132
  Vector type: Mammalian Expression
Growth in bacteria
  Bacterial resistance: Ampicillin, 100 μg/mL
  Growth temperature: 37°C
  Growth strain: DH5alpha
  Copy number: High Copy
Gene/Insert
  Gene/Insert name: hypothetical protein, conserved (alt name: LDPBK_230810)
  Species: Leishmania donovani
  Insert size (bp): 915
  Tag / fusion protein: biotinylation sequence and His tag (C terminal on insert)
  Cloning method: Unknown
Terms and licenses: Academic/Nonprofit Terms; Industry Terms: Not Available to Industry
How to cite: D71_Ld_230810 was a gift from Gavin Wright (Addgene plasmid # 135884 ; http://n2t.net/addgene:135884 ; RRID:Addgene_135884)
